>Addgene plasmid #127169 | LentiGuide-BC-CMV-Puro | addgene full sequence | sequence record 246157 | Addgene NGS Result
GGGTCTCTCTGGTTAGACCAGATCTGAGCCTGGGAGCTCTCTGGCTAACTAGGGAACCCACTGCTTAAGC
CTCAATAAAGCTTGCCTTGAGTGCTTCAAGTAGTGTGTGCCCGTCTGTTGTGTGACTCTGGTAACTAGAG
ATCCCTCAGACCCTTTTAGTCAGTGTGGAAAATCTCTAGCAGTGGCGCCCGAACAGGGACTTGAAAGCGA
AAGGGAAACCAGAGGAGCTCTCTCGACGCAGGACTCGGCTTGCTGAAGCGCGCACGGCAAGAGGCGAGGG
GCGGCGACTGGTGAGTACGCCAAAAATTTTGACTAGCGGAGGCTAGAAGGAGAGAGATGGGTGCGAGAGC
GTCAGTATTAAGCGGGGGAGAATTAGATCGCGATGGGAAAAAATTCGGTTAAGGCCAGGGGGAAAGAAAA
AATATAAATTAAAACATATAGTATGGGCAAGCAGGGAGCTAGAACGATTCGCAGTTAATCCTGGCCTGTT
AGAAACATCAGAAGGCTGTAGACAAATACTGGGACAGCTACAACCATCCCTTCAGACAGGATCAGAAGAA
CTTAGATCATTATATAATACAGTAGCAACCCTCTATTGTGTGCATCAAAGGATAGAGATAAAAGACACCA
AGGAAGCTTTAGACAAGATAGAGGAAGAGCAAAACAAAAGTAAGACCACCGCACAGCAAGCGGCCGCTGA
TCTTCAGACCTGGAGGAGGAGATATGAGGGACAATTGGAGAAGTGAATTATATAAATATAAAGTAGTAAA
AATTGAACCATTAGGAGTAGCACCCACCAAGGCAAAGAGAAGAGTGGTGCAGAGAGAAAAAAGAGCAGTG
GGAATAGGAGCTTTGTTCCTTGGGTTCTTGGGAGCAGCAGGAAGCACTATGGGCGCAGCGTCAATGACGC
TGACGGTACAGGCCAGACAATTATTGTCTGGTATAGTGCAGCAGCAGAACAATTTGCTGAGGGCTATTGA
GGCGCAACAGCATCTGTTGCAACTCACAGTCTGGGGCATCAAGCAGCTCCAGGCAAGAATCCTGGCTGTG
GAAAGATACCTAAAGGATCAACAGCTCCTGGGGATTTGGGGTTGCTCTGGAAAACTCATTTGCACCACTG
CTGTGCCTTGGAATGCTAGTTGGAGTAATAAATCTCTGGAACAGATTTGGAATCACACGACCTGGATGGA
GTGGGACAGAGAAATTAACAATTACACAAGCTTAATACACTCCTTAATTGAAGAATCGCAAAACCAGCAA
GAAAAGAATGAACAAGAATTATTGGAATTAGATAAATGGGCAAGTTTGTGGAATTGGTTTAACATAACAA
ATTGGCTGTGGTATATAAAATTATTCATAATGATAGTAGGAGGCTTGGTAGGTTTAAGAATAGTTTTTGC
TGTACTTTCTATAGTGAATAGAGTTAGGCAGGGATATTCACCATTATCGTTTCAGACCCACCTCCCAACC
CCGAGGGGACCCGACAGGCCCGAAGGAATAGAAGAAGAAGGTGGAGAGAGAGACAGAGACAGATCCATTC
GATTAGTGAACGGATCGGCACTGCGTGCGCCAATTCTGCAGACAAATGGCAGTATTCATCCACAATTTTA
AAAGAAAAGGGGGGATTGGGGGGTACAGTGCAGGGGAAAGAATAGTAGACATAATAGCAACAGACATACA
AACTAAAGAATTACAAAAACAAATTACAAAAATTCAAAATTTTCGGGTTTATTACAGGGACAGCAGAGAT
CCAGTTTGGTTAATTAGCTAGCGAGGGCCTATTTCCCATGATTCCTTCATATTTGCATATACGATACAAG
GCTGTTAGAGAGATAATTGGAATTAATTTGACTGTAAACACAAAGATATTAGTACAAAATACGTGACGTA
GAAAGTAATAATTTCTTGGGTAGTTTGCAGTTTTAAAATTATGTTTTAAAATGGACTATCATATGCTTAC
CGTAACTTGAAAGTATTTCGATTTCTTGGCTTTATATATCTTGTGGAAAGGACGAAACACCGCAAGGAGG
ACGGCAACATCCGTTTCAGAGCTATGCTGGAAACAGCATAGCAAGTTGAAATAAGGCTAGTCCGTTATCA
ACTTGAAAAAGTGGCACCGAGTCGGTGCTTTTTTTGGATCCACATTGATTATTGACTAGTTATTAATAGT
AATCAATTACGGGGTCATTAGTTCATAGCCCATATATGGAGTTCCGCGTTACATAACTTACGGTAAATGG
CCCGCCTGGCTGACCGCCCAACGACCCCCGCCCATTGACGTCAATAATGACGTATGTTCCCATAGTAACG
CCAATAGGGACTTTCCATTGACGTCAATGGGTGGAGTATTTACGGTAAACTGCCCACTTTGCAGTACATC
AAGTGTATCATATGCCAAGTACGCCCCCTATTGACGTCAATGACGGTAAATGGCCCGCCTGGCATTATGC
CCAGTACATGACCTTATGGGACTTTCCTACTTGGCAGTACATCTACGTATTAGTCATCGCTATTACCATG
GTGATGCGGTTTTGGCAGTACATCAATGGGCGTGGATAGCGGTTTGACTCACGGGGATTTCCAAGTCTCC
ACCCCATTGACGTCAATGGGAGTTTGTTTTGGCACCAAAATCAACGGGACTTTCCAAAATGTCGTAACAA
CTCCGCCCCATTGACGCAAATGGGCGGTAGGCGTGTACGGTGGGAGGTCTATATAAGCAGAGCTCGTTTA
GTGAACCGTCAGCTCGAGGCCACCATGACCGAGTACAAGCCCACGGTGCGCCTCGCCACCCGCGACGACG
TCCCCAGGGCCGTACGCACCCTCGCCGCCGCGTTCGCCGACTACCCCGCCACGCGCCACACCGTCGATCC
GGACCGCCACATCGAGCGGGTCACCGAGCTGCAAGAACTCTTCCTCACGCGCGTCGGGCTCGACATCGGC
AAGGTGTGGGTCGCGGACGACGGCGCCGCCGTGGCGGTCTGGACCACGCCGGAGAGCGTCGAAGCGGGGG
CGGTGTTCGCCGAGATCGGCCCGCGCATGGCCGAGTTGAGCGGTTCCCGGCTGGCCGCGCAGCAACAGAT
GGAAGGCCTCCTGGCGCCGCACCGGCCCAAGGAGCCCGCGTGGTTCCTGGCCACCGTCGGAGTCTCGCCC
GACCACCAGGGCAAGGGTCTGGGCAGCGCCGTCGTGCTCCCCGGAGTGGAGGCGGCCGAGCGCGCCGGGG
TGCCCGCCTTCCTGGAGACCTCCGCGCCCCGCAACCTCCCCTTCTACGAGCGGCTCGGCTTCACCGTCAC
CGCCGACGTCGAGGTGCCCGAAGGACCGCGCACCTGGTGCATGACCCGCAAGCCCGGTGCCTGAGAATTC
GATATCAAGCTTATCGGTAATCAACCTCTGGATTACAAAATTTGTGAAAGATTGACTGGTATTCTTAACT
ATGTTGCTCCTTTTACGCTATGTGGATACGCTGCTTTAATGCCTTTGTATCATGCTATTGCTTCCCGTAT
GGCTTTCATTTTCTCCTCCTTGTATAAATCCTGGTTGCTGTCTCTTTATGAGGAGTTGTGGCCCGTTGTC
AGGCAACGTGGCGTGGTGTGCACTGTGTTTGCTGACGCAACCCCCACTGGTTGGGGCATTGCCACCACCT
GTCAGCTCCTTTCCGGGACTTTCGCTTTCCCCCTCCCTATTGCCACGGCGGAACTCATCGCCGCCTGCCT
TGCCCGCTGCTGGACAGGGGCTCGGCTGTTGGGCACTGACAATTCCGTGGTGTTGTCGGGGAAATCATCG
TCCTTTCCTTGGCTGCTCGCCTGTGTTGCCACCTGGATTCTGCGCGGGACGTCCTTCTGCTACGTCCCTT
CGGCCCTCAATCCAGCGGACCTTCCTTCCCGCGGCCTGCTGCCGGCTCTGCGGCCTCTTCCGCGTCATCG
CCTTCGCCCTCAGACGAGTCGGATCTCCCTTTGGGCCGCCTCCCCGCATCGATACCGTCGACCTCGAGAC
CTAGAAAAACATGGAGCAATCACAAGTAGCAATACAGCAGCTACCAATGCTGATTGTGCCTGGCTAGAAG
CACAAGAGGAGGAGGAGGTGGGTTTTCCAGTCACACCTCAGGTACCTTTAAGACCAATGACTTACAAGGC
AGCTGTAGATCTTAGCCACTTTTTAAAAGAAAAGGGGGGACTGGAAGGGCTAATTCACTCCCAACGATGA
CAAGATATCCTTGATCTGTGGATCTACCACACACAAGGCTACTTCCCTGATTGGCAGAACTACACACCAG
GGCCAGGGATCAGATATCCACTGACCTTTGGATGGTGCTACAAGCTAGTACCAGTTGAGCAAGAGAAGGT
AGAAGAAGCCAATGAAGGAGAGAACACCCGCTTGTTACACCCTGTGAGCCTGCATGGGATGGATGACCCG
GAGAGAGAAGTATTAGAGTGGAGGTTTGACAGCCGCCTAGCATTTCATCACATGGCCCGAGAGCTGCATC
CGGACTGTACTGGGTCTCTCTGGTTAGACCAGATCTGAGCCTGGGAGCTCTCTGGCTAACTAGGGAACCC
ACTGCTTAAGCCTCAATAAAGCTTGCCTTGAGTGCTTCAAGTAGTGTGTGCCCGTCTGTTGTGTGACTCT
GGTAACTAGAGATCCCTCAGACCCTTTTAGTCAGTGTGGAAAATCTCTAGCAGGGCCCGTTTAAACCCGC
TGATCAGCCTCGACTGTGCCTTCTAGTTGCCAGCCATCTGTTGTTTGCCCCTCCCCCGTGCCTTCCTTGA
CCCTGGAAGGTGCCACTCCCACTGTCCTTTCCTAATAAAATGAGGAAATTGCATCGCATTGTCTGAGTAG
GTGTCATTCTATTCTGGGGGGTGGGGTGGGGCAGGACAGCAAGGGGGAGGATTGGGATGACAATAGCAGG
CATGCTGGGGATGCGGTGGGCTCTATGGCTTCTGAGGCGGAAAGAACCAGCTGGGGCTCTAGGGGGTATC
CCC
[124 nt withheld, positions 4974-5097]
C
[91 nt withheld, positions 5099-5189]
A
[49 nt withheld, positions 5191-5239]
CCTTTGACGTTGGAGTCCACGTTCTTT
[37 nt withheld, positions 5267-5303]
ACCCTATCTCGGTCTATTCTTTTGATTTATAAGGGATTTTGCCGGTTTCGGCCTATTGGTTAAAAAATGA
GCTGATTTAACAAAAATTTAACGCGAATTAATTCTGTGGAATGTGTGTCAGTTAGGGTGTGGAAAGTCCC
CAGGCTCCCCAGCAGGCAGAAGTATGCAAAGCATGCATCTCAATTAGTCAGCAACCAGGTGTGGAAAGTC
CCCAGGCTCCCCAGCAGGCAGAAGTATGCAAAGCATGCATCTCAATTAGTCAGCAACCATAGTCCCGCCC
CTAACTCCGCCCATCCCGCCCCTAACTCCGCCCAGTTCCGCCCATTCTCCGCCCCATGGCTGACTAATTT
TTTTTATTTATGCAGAGGCCGAGGCCGCCTCTGCCTCTGAGCTATTCCAGAAGTAGTGAGGAGGCTTTTT
TGGAGGCCTAGGCTTTTGCAAAAAGCTCCCGGGAGCTTGTATATCCATTTTCGGATCTGATCAGCACGTG
TTGACAATTAATCATCGGCATAGTATATCGGCATAGTATAATACGACAAGGTGAGGAACTAAACCATGGC
CAAGTTGACCAGTGCCGTTCCGGTGCTCACCGCGCGCGACGTCGCCGGAGCGGTCGAGTTCTGGACCGAC
CGGCTCGGGTTCTCCCGGGACTTCGTGGAGGACGACTTCGCCGGTGTGGTCCGGGACGACGTGACCCTGT
TCATCAGCGCGGTCCAGGACCAGGTGGTGCCGGACAACACCCTGGCCTGGGTGTGGGTGCGCGGCCTGGA
CGAGCTGTACGCCGAGTGGTCGGAGGTCGTGTCCACGAACTTCCGGGACGCCTCCGGGCCGGCCATGACC
GAGATCGGCGAGCAGCCGTGGGGGCGGGAGTTCGCCCTGCGCGACCCGGCCGGCAACTGCGTGCACTTCG
TGGCCGAGGAGCAGGACTGACACGTGCTACGAGATTTCGATTCCACCGCCGCCTTCTATGAAAGGTTGGG
CTTCGGAATCGTTTTCCGGGACGCCGGCTGGATGATCCTCCAGCGCGGGGATCTCATGCTGGAGTTCTTC
GCCCACCCCAACTTGTTTATTGCAGCTTATAATGGTTACAAATAAAGCAATAGCATCACAAATTTCACAA
ATAAAGCATTTTTTTCACTGCATTCTAGTTGTGGTTTGTCCAAACTCATCAATGTATCTTATCATGTCTG
TATACCGTCGACCTCTAGCTAGAGCTTGGCGTAATCATGGTCATAGCTGTTTCCTGTGTGAAATTGTTAT
CCGCTCACAATTCCACACAACATACGAGCCGGAAGCATAAAGTGTAAAGCCTGGGGTGCCTAATGAGTGA
GCTAACTCACATTAATTGCGTTGCGCTCACTGCCCGCTTTCCAGTCGGGAAACCTGTCGTGCCAGCTGCA
TTAATGAATCGGCCAACGCGCGGGGAGAGGCGGTTTGCGTATTGGGCGCTCTTCCGCTTCCTCGCTCACT
GACTCGCTGCGCTCGGTCGTTCGGCTGCGGCGAGCGGTATCAGCTCACTCAAAGGCGGTAATACGGTTAT
CCACAGAATCAGGGGATAACGCAGGAAAGAACATGTGAGCAAAAGGCCAGCAAAAGGCCAGGAACCGTAA
AAAGGCCGCGTTGCTGGCGTTTTTCCATAGGCTCCGCCCCCCTGACGAGCATCACAAAAATCGACGCTCA
AGTCAGAGGTGGCGAAACCCGACAGGACTATAAAGATACCAGGCGTTTCCCCCTGGAAGCTCCCTCGTGC
GCTCTCCTGTTCCGACCCTGCCGCTTACCGGATACCTGTCCGCCTTTCTCCCTTCGGGAAGCGTGGCGCT
TTCTCATAGCTCACGCTGTAGGTATCTCAGTTCGGTGTAGGTCGTTCGCTCCAAGCTGGGCTGTGTGCAC
GAACCCCCCGTTCAGCCCGACCGCTGCGCCTTATCCGGTAACTATCGTCTTGAGTCCAACCCGGTAAGAC
ACGACTTATCGCCACTGGCAGCAGCCACTGGTAACAGGATTAGCAGAGCGAGGTATGTAGGCGGTGCTAC
AGAGTTCTTGAAGTGGTGGCCTAACTACGGCTACACTAGAAGAACAGTATTTGGTATCTGCGCTCTGCTG
AAGCCAGTTACCTTCGGAAAAAGAGTTGGTAGCTCTTGATCCGGCAAACAAACCACCGCTGGTAGCGGTG
GTTTTTTTGTTTGCAAGCAGCAGATTACGCGCAGAAAAAAAGGATCTCAAGAAGATCCTTTGATCTTTTC
TACGGGGTCTGACGCTCAGTGGAACGAAAACTCACGTTAAGGGATTTTGGTCATGAGATTATCAAAAAGG
ATCTTCACCTAGATCCTTTTAAATTAAAAATGAAGTTTTAAATCAATCTAAAGTATATATGAGTAAACTT
GGTCTGACAGTTACCAATGCTTAATCAGTGAGGCACCTATCTCAGCGATCTGTCTATTTCGTTCATCCAT
AGTTGCCTGACTCCCCGTCGTGTAGATAACTACGATACGGGAGGGCTTACCATCTGGCCCCAGTGCTGCA
ATGATACCGCGAGACCCACGCTCACCGGCTCCAGATTTATCAGCAATAAACCAGCCAGCCGGAAGGGCCG
AGCGCAGAAGTGGTCCTGCAACTTTATCCGCCTCCATCCAGTCTATTAATTGTTGCCGGGAAGCTAGAGT
AAGTAGTTCGCCAGTTAATAGTTTGCGCAACGTTGTTGCCATTGCTACAGGCATCGTGGTGTCACGCTCG
TCGTTTGGTATGGCTTCATTCAGCTCCGGTTCCCAACGATCAAGGCGAGTTACATGATCCCCCATGTTGT
GCAAAAAAGCGGTTAGCTCCTTCGGTCCTCCGATCGTTGTCAGAAGTAAGTTGGCCGCAGTGTTATCACT
CATGGTTATGGCAGCACTGCATAATTCTCTTACTGTCATGCCATCCGTAAGATGCTTTTCTGTGACTGGT
GAGTACTCAACCAAGTCATTCTGAGAATAGTGTATGCGGCGACCGAGTTGCTCTTGCCCGGCGTCAATAC
GGGATAATACCGCGCCACATAGCAGAACTTTAAAAGTGCTCATCATTGGAAAACGTTCTTCGGGGCGAAA
ACTCTCAAGGATCTTACCGCTGTTGAGATCCAGTTCGATGTAACCCACTCGTGCACCCAACTGATCTTCA
GCATCTTTTACTTTCACCAGCGTTTCTGGGTGAGCAAAAACAGGAAGGCAAAATGCCGCAAAAAAGGGAA
TAAGGGCGACACGGAAATGTTGAATACTCATACTCTTCCTTTTTCAATATTATTGAAGCATTTATCAGGG
TTATTGTCTCATGAGCGGATACATATTTGAATGTATTTAGAAAAATAAACAAATAGGGGTTCCGCGCACA
TTTCCCCGAAAAGTGCCACCTGACGTCGACGGATCGGGAGATCTCCCGATCCCCTATGGTGCACTCTCAG
TACAATCTGCTCTGATGCCGCATAGTTAAGCCAGTATCTGCTCCCTGCTTGTGTGTTGGAGGTCGCTGAG
TAGTGCGCGAGCAAAATTTAAGCTACAACAAGGCAAGGCTTGACCGACAATTGCATGAAGAATCTGCTTA
GGGTTAGGCGTTTTGCGCTGCTTCGCGATGTACGGGCCAGATATACGCGTTGACATTGATTATTGACTAG
TTATTAATAGTAATCAATTACGGGGTCATTAGTTCATAGCCCATATATGGAGTTCCGCGTTACATAACTT
ACGGTAAATGGCCCGCCTGGCTGACCGCCCAACGACCCCCGCCCATTGACGTCAATAATGACGTATGTTC
CCATAGTAACGCCAATAGGGACTTTCCATTGACGTCAATGGGTGGAGTATTTACGGTAAACTGCCCACTT
GGCAGTACATCAAGTGTATCATATGCCAAGTACGCCCCCTATTGACGTCAATGACGGTAAATGGCCCGCC
TGGCATTATGCCCAGTACATGACCTTATGGGACTTTCCTACTTGGCAGTACATCTACGTATTAGTCATCG
CTATTACCATGGTGATGCGGTTTTGGCAGTACATCAATGGGCGTGGATAGCGGTTTGACTCACGGGGATT
TCCAAGTCTCCACCCCATTGACGTCAATGGGAGTTTGTTTTGGCACCAAAATCAACGGGACTTTCCAAAA
TGTCGTAACAACTCCGCCCCATTGACGCAAATGGGCGGTAGGCGTGTACGGTGGGAGGTCTATATAAGCA
GCGCGTTTTGCCTGTAC
Features (pLannotate 1.2.2; 34 found; start..end, strand, type, name):
      1..181     +  LTR            5' LTR (truncated): truncated 5' long terminal repeat (LTR) from HIV-1
    228..353     +  misc_feature   HIV-1 Ψ: packaging signal of human immunodeficiency virus type 1
    337..700     +  CDS            HIV-1 gag (fragment): gag protein from human immunodeficiency virus 1; gag
    846..1079    +  misc_feature   RRE: The Rev response element (RRE) of HIV-1 allows for Rev-dependent mRNA export from the nucleus to the cytoplasm.
   1456..1556    +  CDS            Rev (fragment): human immunodeficiency virus 1 (HIV-1) Rev protein; rev; enhances nuclear export of unspliced and incompletely spliced viral mRNAs
   1606..1723    +  misc_feature   cPPT/CTS: central polypurine tract and central termination sequence of HIV-1
   1773..2013    +  promoter       U6 promoter: RNA polymerase III promoter for human U6 snRNA
   2023..2042    +  CDS            VN155(I152L) (fragment): improved N-terminal fragment of mVenus for use in bimolecular fluorescence complementation (BiFC) (Kodama and Hu, 2010)
   2061..2128    +  misc_RNA       tracrRNA (fragment): trans-activating CRISPR RNA for the Streptococcus pyogenes CRISPR/Cas9 system
   2142..2520    +  enhancer       CMV enhancer: human cytomegalovirus immediate early enhancer
   2521..2724    +  promoter       CMV promoter: human cytomegalovirus (CMV) immediate early promoter
   2755..3354    +  CDS            PuroR (fragment): puromycin N-acetyltransferase; pac from Streptomyces; confers resistance to puromycin
   3355..3376    +  misc_feature   MCS (fragment): pBluescript multiple cloning site
   3379..3967    +  misc_feature   WPRE: woodchuck hepatitis virus posttranscriptional regulatory element
   3904..4485    +  CDS            nef (fragment): NEF_HV1H2 - Experimental evidence at protein level: Swiss-Prot protein existence level 1. Extracellular Nef protein targets CD4(+) T-lymphocytes for apoptosis by interacting with CXCR4 surface receptors. From Human immunodeficiency virus type 1 group M subtype B (isolate HXB2) (HIV-1).
   4492..4672    +  LTR            5' LTR (truncated): truncated 5' long terminal repeat (LTR) from HIV-1
   4704..4815    +  polyA_signal   bGH poly(A) signal: bovine growth hormone polyadenylation signal
   4932..4953    +  promoter       SV40 promoter (fragment): SV40 enhancer and early promoter
   4974..5332    +  rep_origin     f1 ori (sequence partly withheld): f1 bacteriophage origin of replication; arrow indicates direction of (+) strand synthesis
   5416..5745    +  promoter       SV40 promoter: SV40 enhancer and early promoter
   5793..5840    +  promoter       EM7 promoter: synthetic bacterial promoter&nbsp
   5859..6233    +  CDS            BleoR: antibiotic-binding protein; Sh ble from Streptoalloteichus hindustanus; confers resistance to bleomycin, phleomycin, and Zeocin™
   6243..6368    +  CDS            ble (fragment): BLE_KLEPN - Experimental evidence at protein level: Swiss-Prot protein existence level 1. Binding protein with a strong affinity to the bleomycin family of antibiotics. Binds to CL990; an antimitotic-antibiotic compound. From Klebsiella pneumoniae.
   6363..6484    +  polyA_signal   SV40 poly(A) signal: SV40 polyadenylation signal
   6557..6573    -  protein_bind   lac operator: The lac repressor binds to the lac operator to inhibit transcription in E. coli. This inhibition can be relieved by adding lactose or isopropyl-β-D-thiogalactopyranoside (IPTG). lac repressor encoded by lacI
   6581..6611    -  promoter       lac promoter: promoter for the E. coli lac operon
   6626..6647    -  protein_bind   CAP binding site: CAP binding activates transcription in the presence of cAMP. E. coli catabolite activator protein
   6660..6752    -  CDS            lacI (fragment): lac repressor; lacI; The lac repressor binds to the lac operator to inhibit transcription in E. coli. This inhibition can be relieved by adding lactose or isopropyl-β-D-thiogalactopyranoside (IPTG).
   6935..7523    -  rep_origin     ori: high-copy-number ColE1/pMB1/pBR322/pUC origin of replication
   7694..8554    -  CDS            AmpR: β-lactamase; bla; confers resistance to ampicillin, carbenicillin, and related antibiotics
   8555..8659    -  promoter       AmpR promoter: bla
   8718..8770    -  misc_feature   bom (fragment): basis of mobility region from pBR322
   8925..9304    +  enhancer       CMV enhancer: human cytomegalovirus immediate early enhancer
   9305..9504    +  promoter       CMV promoter: human cytomegalovirus (CMV) immediate early promoter
