[The description below was written by a language model from this plasmid's Addgene catalogue record and pLannotate feature annotations shown in this document.]
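Description:
LentiGuide-BC-CMV-Puro is a roughly 9.5 kb lentiviral CRISPR guide-expression plasmid built on a pLenti backbone for use in mammalian cells. It is propagated in E. coli as a high-copy plasmid through a ColE1/pUC-type origin with ampicillin selection (AmpR), and it also carries an f1 phage origin. The backbone additionally contains an SV40 promoter/EM7 promoter–driven BleoR cassette with an SV40 poly(A) signal, lying outside the viral transfer region.

The viral portion has the layout of an HIV-1-derived transfer vector. An upstream CMV enhancer/promoter sits immediately before a truncated 5' LTR, where it would drive transcription of the genomic RNA. This is followed by the Ψ packaging signal with a gag fragment, the RRE for Rev-dependent nuclear export, and the cPPT/CTS. A second truncated LTR and a bGH poly(A) signal close the unit.

Between these elements are two expression units. A human U6 (Pol III) promoter lies upstream of a Streptococcus pyogenes tracrRNA-derived scaffold fragment, the arrangement used to express a single guide RNA. The short intervening sequence is annotated only as a 20-nt match to an mVenus fragment, which is probably a spurious hit or a placeholder or guide sequence rather than a functional coding region. Downstream, a CMV enhancer/promoter drives the puromycin N-acetyltransferase gene, followed by a WPRE to boost transcript expression.

The record lists no gene insert and does not explain the "BC" in the name. The stated purpose is narrow: the plasmid serves as a PCR template for amplifying the CMV-puromycin resistance cassette. It was deposited alongside work on optical pooled screening in human cells.
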