Addgene plasmid #127169: LentiGuide-BC-CMV-Puro
Purpose: PCR template for CMV-puro resistance cassette
Depositing lab: Paul Blainey. Depositing organization: Broad Institute. Publication: Optical Pooled Screens in Human Cells. Feldman D, Singh A, Schmid-Burgk JL, Carlson RJ, Mezger A, Garrity AJ, Zhang F, Blainey PC. Cell. 2019 Oct 17;179(3):787-799.e17. doi: 10.1016/j.cell.2019.09.016. PubMed 31626775.
Backbone
  Vector backbone: pLenti (Addgene #61427)
  Vector type: Mammalian Expression, Lentiviral, CRISPR
  Selectable markers: Puromycin
Growth in bacteria
  Bacterial resistance: Ampicillin, 100 μg/mL
  Growth temperature: 37°C
  Growth strain: NEB Stable
  Copy number: High Copy
Gene/Insert
  Gene/Insert name: None
  Promoter: CMV
  Cloning method: Unknown
  Sequencing primers: 5′ GACTATCATATGCTTACCGT; 3′ CCACATAGCGTAAAAGGAGC
Terms and licenses: Academic/Nonprofit Terms; Industry Terms: Not Available to Industry
Depositor comments: Cloning Method: Golden Gate; Cloning Site 3-prime: CCACATAGCGTAAAAGGAGC Please visit https://www.biorxiv.org/content/10.1101/383943v1 for bioRxiv preprint.
How to cite: LentiGuide-BC-CMV-Puro was a gift from Paul Blainey (Addgene plasmid # 127169 ; http://n2t.net/addgene:127169 ; RRID:Addgene_127169)
